>Addgene plasmid #78846 | pEGFP-N2-RIPK1 | addgene full sequence | sequence record 416263 | Addgene NGS Result
CGTTACATAACTTACGGTAAATGGCCCGCCTGGCTGACCGCCCAACGACCCCCGCCCATTGACGTCAATA
ATGACGTATGTTCCCATAGTAACGCCAATAGGGACTTTCCATTGACGTCAATGGGTGGAGTATTTACGGT
AAACTGCCCACTTGGCAGTACATCAAGTGTATCATATGCCAAGTACGCCCCCTATTGACGTCAATGACGG
TAAATGGCCCGCCTGGCATTATGCCCAGTACATGACCTTATGGGACTTTCCTACTTGGCAGTACATCTAC
GTATTAGTCATCGCTATTACCATGGTGATGCGGTTTTGGCAGTACATCAATGGGCGTGGATAGCGGTTTG
ACTCACGGGGATTTCCAAGTCTCCACCCCATTGACGTCAATGGGAGTTTGTTTTGGCACCAAAATCAACG
GGACTTTCCAAAATGTCGTAACAACTCCGCCCCATTGACGCAAATGGGCGGTAGGCGTGTACGGTGGGAG
GTCTATATAAGCAGAGCTGGTTTAGTGAACCGTCAGATCCGCTAGCGCTACCGGACTCAGATCTCGAGAA
TGCAACCAGACATGTCCTTGAATGTCATTAAGATGAAATCCAGTGACTTCCTGGAGAGTGCAGAACTGGA
CAGCGGAGGCTTTGGGAAGGTGTCTCTGTGTTTCCACAGAACCCAGGGACTCATGATCATGAAAACAGTG
TACAAGGGGCCCAACTGCATTGAGCACAACGAGGCCCTCTTGGAGGAGGCGAAGATGATGAACAGACTGA
GACACAGCCGGGTGGTGAAGCTCCTGGGCGTCATCATAGAGGAAGGGAAGTACTCCCTGGTGATGGAGTA
CATGGAGAAGGGCAACCTGATGCACGTGCTGAAAGCCGAGATGAGTACTCCGCTTTCTGTAAAAGGAAGG
ATAATTTTGGAAATCATTGAAGGAATGTGCTACTTACATGGAAAAGGCGTGATACACAAGGACCTGAAGC
CTGAAAATATCCTTGTTGATAATGACTTCCACATTAAGATCGCAGACCTCGGCCTTGCCTCCTTTAAGAT
GTGGAGCAAACTGAATAATGAAGAGCACAATGAGCTGAGGGAAGTGGACGGCACCGCTAAGAAGAATGGC
GGCACCCTCTACTACATGGCGCCCGAGCACCTGAATGACGTCAACGCAAAGCCCACAGAGAAGTCGGATG
TGTACAGCTTTGCTGTAGTACTCTGGGCGATATTTGCAAATAAGGAGCCATATGAAAATGCTATCTGTGA
GCAGCAGTTGATAATGTGCATAAAATCTGGGAACAGGCCAGATGTGGATGACATCACTGAGTACTGCCCA
AGAGAAATTATCAGTCTCATGAAGCTCTGCTGGGAAGCGAATCCGGAAGCTCGGCCGACATTTCCTGGCA
TTGAAGAAAAATTTAGGCCTTTTTATTTAAGTCAATTAGAAGAAAGTGTAGAAGAGGACGTGAAGAGTTT
AAAGAAAGAGTATTCAAACGAAAATGCAGTTGTGAAGAGAATGCAGTCTCTTCAACTTGATTGTGTGGCA
GTACCTTCAAGCCGGTCAAATTCAGCCACAGAACAGCCTGGTTCACTGCACAGTTCCCAGGGACTTGGGA
TGGGTCCTGTGGAGGAGTCCTGGTTTGCTCCTTCCCTGGAGCACCCACAAGAAGAGAATGAGCCCAGCCT
GCAGAGTAAACTCCAAGACGAAGCCAACTACCATCTTTATGGCAGCCGCATGGACAGGCAGACGAAACAG
CAGCCCAGACAGAATGTGGCTTACAACAGAGAGGAGGAAAGGAGACGCAGGGTCTCCCATGACCCTTTTG
CACAGCAAAGACCTTACGAGAATTTTCAGAATACAGAGGGAAAAGGCACTGCTTATTCCAGTGCAGCCAG
TCATGGTAATGCAGTGCACCAGCCCTCAGGGCTCACCAGCCAACCTCAAGTACTGTATCAGAACAATGGA
TTATATAGCTCACATGGCTTTGGAACAAGACCACTGGATCCAGGAACAGCAGGTCCCAGAGTTTGGTACA
GGCCAATTCCAAGTCATATGCCTAGTCTGCATAATATCCCAGTGCCTGAGACCAACTATCTAGGAAATAC
ACCCACCATGCCATTCAGCTCCTTGCCACCAACAGATGAATCTATAAAATATACCATATACAATAGTACT
GGCATTCAGATTGGAGCCTACAATTATATGGAGATTGGTGGGACGAGTTCATCACTACTAGACAGCACAA
ATACGAACTTCAAAGAAGAGCCAGCTGCTAAGTACCAAGCTATCTTTGATAATACCACTAGTCTGACGGA
TAAACACCTGGACCCAATCAGGGAAAATCTGGGAAAGCACTGGAAAAACTGTGCCCGTAAACTGGGCTTC
ACACAGTCTCAGATTGATGAAATTGACCATGACTATGAGCGAGATGGACTGAAAGAAAAGGTTTACCAGA
TGCTCCAAAAGTGGGTGATGAGGGAAGGCATAAAGGGAGCCACGGTGGGGAAGCTGGCCCAGGCGCTCCA
CCAGTGTTCCAGGATCGACCTTCTGAGCAGCTTGATTTACGTCAGCCAGAACGAATTCTGCAGTCGACGG
TACCGCGGGCCCGGGATCCACCGGCCGGTCGCCACCATGGTGAGCAAGGGCGAGGAGCTGTTCACCGGGG
TGGTGCCCATCCTGGTCGAGCTGGACGGCGACGTAAACGGCCACAAGTTCAGCGTGTCCGGCGAGGGCGA
GGGCGATGCCACCTACGGCAAGCTGACCCTGAAGTTCATCTGCACCACCGGCAAGCTGCCCGTGCCCTGG
CCCACCCTCGTGACCACCCTGACCTACGGCGTGCAGTGCTTCAGCCGCTACCCCGACCACATGAAGCAGC
ACGACTTCTTCAAGTCCGCCATGCCCGAAGGCTACGTCCAGGAGCGCACCATCTTCTTCAAGGACGACGG
CAACTACAAGACCCGCGCCGAGGTGAAGTTCGAGGGCGACACCCTGGTGAACCGCATCGAGCTGAAGGGC
ATCGACTTCAAGGAGGACGGCAACATCCTGGGGCACAAGCTGGAGTACAACTACAACAGCCACAACGTCT
ATATCATGGCCGACAAGCAGAAGAACGGCATCAAGGTGAACTTCAAGATCCGCCACAACATCGAGGACGG
CAGCGTGCAGCTCGCCGACCACTACCAGCAGAACACCCCCATCGGCGACGGCCCCGTGCTGCTGCCCGAC
AACCACTACCTGAGCACCCAGTCCGCCCTGAGCAAAGACCCCAACGAGAAGCGCGATCACATGGTCCTGC
TGGAGTTCGTGACCGCCGCCGGGATCACTCTCGGCATGGACGAGCTGTACAAGTAAAGCGGCCGCGACTC
TAGATCATAATCAGCCATACCACATTTGTAGAGGTTTTACTTGCTTTAAAAAACCTCCCACACCTCCCCC
TGAACCTGAAACATAAAATGAATGCAATTGTTGTTGTTAACTTGTTTATTGCAGCTTATAATGGTTACAA
ATAAAGCAATAGCATCACAAATTTCACAAATAAAGCATTTTTTTCACTGCATTCTAGTTGTGGTTTGTCC
AAACTCATCAATGTATCTTAAGGCGTAAATTGTAAGCGTTAATATTTTGTTAAAATTCGCGTTAAATTTT
TGTTAAATCAGCTCATTTTTTAACCAATAGGCCGAAATCGGCAAAATCCCTTATAAATCAAAAGAATAGA
CCGAGATAGGGT
[37 nt withheld, positions 3723-3759]
AAAGAACGTGGACTCCAACGTCAAAGG
[49 nt withheld, positions 3787-3835]
T
[91 nt withheld, positions 3837-3927]
G
[124 nt withheld, positions 3929-4052]
CAGGTGGCACTTTTCGGGGAAATGTGCGCGGAACCCCTATTTGTTTATTTTTCTAAATACATTCAAATAT
GTATCCGCTCATGAGACAATAACCCTGATAAATGCTTCAATAATATTGAAAAAGGAAGAGTCCTGAGGCG
GAAAGAACCAGCTGTGGAATGTGTGTCAGTTAGGGTGTGGAAAGTCCCCAGGCTCCCCAGCAGGCAGAAG
TATGCAAAGCATGCATCTCAATTAGTCAGCAACCAGGTGTGGAAAGTCCCCAGGCTCCCCAGCAGGCAGA
AGTATGCAAAGCATGCATCTCAATTAGTCAGCAACCATAGTCCCGCCCCTAACTCCGCCCATCCCGCCCC
TAACTCCGCCCAGTTCCGCCCATTCTCCGCCCCATGGCTGACTAATTTTTTTTATTTATGCAGAGGCCGA
GGCCGCCTCGGCCTCTGAGCTATTCCAGAAGTAGTGAGGAGGCTTTTTTGGAGGCCTAGGCTTTTGCAAA
GATCGATCAAGAGACAGGATGAGGATCGTTTCGCATGATTGAACAAGATGGATTGCACGCAGGTTCTCCG
GCCGCTTGGGTGGAGAGGCTATTCGGCTATGACTGGGCACAACAGACAATCGGCTGCTCTGATGCCGCCG
TGTTCCGGCTGTCAGCGCAGGGGCGCCCGGTTCTTTTTGTCAAGACCGACCTGTCCGGTGCCCTGAATGA
ACTGCAAGACGAGGCAGCGCGGCTATCGTGGCTGGCCACGACGGGCGTTCCTTGCGCAGCTGTGCTCGAC
GTTGTCACTGAAGCGGGAAGGGACTGGCTGCTATTGGGCGAAGTGCCGGGGCAGGATCTCCTGTCATCTC
ACCTTGCTCCTGCCGAGAAAGTATCCATCATGGCTGATGCAATGCGGCGGCTGCATACGCTTGATCCGGC
TACCTGCCCATTCGACCACCAAGCGAAACATCGCATCGAGCGAGCACGTACTCGGATGGAAGCCGGTCTT
GTCGATCAGGATGATCTGGACGAAGAGCATCAGGGGCTCGCGCCAGCCGAACTGTTCGCCAGGCTCAAGG
CGAGCATGCCCGACGGCGAGGATCTCGTCGTGACCCATGGCGATGCCTGCTTGCCGAATATCATGGTGGA
AAATGGCCGCTTTTCTGGATTCATCGACTGTGGCCGGCTGGGTGTGGCGGACCGCTATCAGGACATAGCG
TTGGCTACCCGTGATATTGCTGAAGAGCTTGGCGGCGAATGGGCTGACCGCTTCCTCGTGCTTTACGGTA
TCGCCGCTCCCGATTCGCAGCGCATCGCCTTCTATCGCCTTCTTGACGAGTTCTTCTGAGCGGGACTCTG
GGGTTCGAAATGACCGACCAAGCGACGCCCAACCTGCCATCACGAGATTTCGATTCCACCGCCGCCTTCT
ATGAAAGGTTGGGCTTCGGAATCGTTTTCCGGGACGCCGGCTGGATGATCCTCCAGCGCGGGGATCTCAT
GCTGGAGTTCTTCGCCCACCCTAGGGGGAGGCTAACTGAAACACGGAAGGAGACAATACCGGAAGGAACC
CGCGCTATGACGGCAATAAAAAGACAGAATAAAACGCACGGTGTTGGGTCGTTTGTTCATAAACGCGGGG
TTCGGTCCCAGGGCTGGCACTCTGTCGATACCCCACCGAGACCCCATTGGGGCCAATACGCCCGCGTTTC
TTCCTTTTCCCCACCCCACCCCCCAAGTTCGGGTGAAGGCCCAGGGCTCGCAGCCAACGTCGGGGCGGCA
GGCCCTGCCATAGCCTCAGGTTACTCATATATACTTTAGATTGATTTAAAACTTCATTTTTAATTTAAAA
GGATCTAGGTGAAGATCCTTTTTGATAATCTCATGACCAAAATCCCTTAACGTGAGTTTTCGTTCCACTG
AGCGTCAGACCCCGTAGAAAAGATCAAAGGATCTTCTTGAGATCCTTTTTTTCTGCGCGTAATCTGCTGC
TTGCAAACAAAAAAACCACCGCTACCAGCGGTGGTTTGTTTGCCGGATCAAGAGCTACCAACTCTTTTTC
CGAAGGTAACTGGCTTCAGCAGAGCGCAGATACCAAATACTGTTCTTCTAGTGTAGCCGTAGTTAGGCCA
CCACTTCAAGAACTCTGTAGCACCGCCTACATACCTCGCTCTGCTAATCCTGTTACCAGTGGCTGCTGCC
AGTGGCGATAAGTCGTGTCTTACCGGGTTGGACTCAAGACGATAGTTACCGGATAAGGCGCAGCGGTCGG
GCTGAACGGGGGGTTCGTGCACACAGCCCAGCTTGGAGCGAACGACCTACACCGAACTGAGATACCTACA
GCGTGAGCTATGAGAAAGCGCCACGCTTCCCGAAGGGAGAAAGGCGGACAGGTATCCGGTAAGCGGCAGG
GTCGGAACAGGAGAGCGCACGAGGGAGCTTCCAGGGGGAAACGCCTGGTATCTTTATAGTCCTGTCGGGT
TTCGCCACCTCTGACTTGAGCGTCGATTTTTGTGATGCTCGTCAGGGGGGCGGAGCCTATGGAAAAACGC
CAGCAACGCGGCCTTTTTACGGTTCCTGGCCTTTTGCTGGCCTTTTGCTCACATGTTCTTTCCTGCGTTA
TCCCCTGATTCTGTGGATAACCGTATTACCGCCATGCATTAGTTATTAATAGTAATCAATTACGGGGTCA
TTAGTTCATAGCCCATATATGGAGTTCCG
Features (pLannotate 1.2.2; 17 found; start..end, strand, type, name):
      1..304     +  enhancer       CMV enhancer: human cytomegalovirus immediate early enhancer
    305..508     +  promoter       CMV promoter: human cytomegalovirus (CMV) immediate early promoter
    531..558     +  misc_feature   MCS (fragment): multiple cloning site
    560..2572    +  CDS            RIPK1: RIPK1_HUMAN - Also known as RIP From Homo sapiens (Human).
   2572..2609    +  misc_feature   MCS (fragment): multiple cloning site
   2627..3346    +  CDS            EGFP: the original enhanced GFP (Yang et al., 1996) mammalian codon-optimized
   3363..3446    +  CDS            large T antigen (fragment): large T antigen from SV40 (simian virus 40)
   3469..3590    +  polyA_signal   SV40 poly(A) signal: SV40 polyadenylation signal
   3624..4052    -  rep_origin     f1 ori (sequence partly withheld): f1 bacteriophage origin of replication; arrow indicates direction of (+) strand synthesis
   4079..4183    +  promoter       AmpR promoter: bla
   4185..4542    +  promoter       SV40 promoter: SV40 enhancer and early promoter
   4577..5371    +  CDS            NeoR/KanR: aminoglycoside phosphotransferase from Tn5; aph(3')-II (or nptII); confers resistance to neomycin, kanamycin, and G418 (Geneticin®)
   5392..5544    +  CDS            ble (fragment): BLE_KLEPN - Experimental evidence at protein level: Swiss-Prot protein existence level 1. Binding protein with a strong affinity to the bleomycin family of antibiotics. Binds to CL990; an antimitotic-antibiotic compound. From Klebsiella pneumoniae.
   5603..5650    +  polyA_signal   HSV TK poly(A) signal: herpes simplex virus thymidine kinase polyadenylation signal (Cole and Stacy, 1985)
   5741..5757    -  polyA_signal   bGH poly(A) signal (fragment): bovine growth hormone polyadenylation signal
   5979..6567    +  rep_origin     ori: high-copy-number ColE1/pMB1/pBR322/pUC origin of replication
   6682..6741    +  enhancer       CMV enhancer (fragment): human cytomegalovirus immediate early enhancer
