[The description below was written by a language model from this plasmid's Addgene catalogue record and pLannotate feature annotations shown in this document.]
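Description:
pEGFP-N2-RIPK1 is a mammalian expression plasmid built on the pEGFP-N2 backbone, in which human RIPK1 (receptor-interacting serine/threonine kinase 1, also known as RIP or RIP1) is expressed as a fusion with EGFP at its C terminus. In the 6,741-nt sequenced record, the CMV immediate-early enhancer and promoter sit upstream of a remnant of the multiple cloning site. This is followed by the RIPK1 coding sequence, a second short stretch of polylinker, and then the mammalian codon-optimised EGFP open reading frame, with transcripts terminated by the SV40 polyadenylation signal. The insert was introduced by restriction cloning, but the record does not state which sites were used or whether they survive.

The plasmid is propagated in E. coli at high copy from a ColE1/pUC-type origin and is selected with kanamycin. The Tn5 aminoglycoside phosphotransferase gene (NeoR/KanR) is served by two promoters. A bacterial bla-type promoter gives kanamycin resistance in bacteria, while the SV40 enhancer/early promoter, paired with the HSV TK polyadenylation signal, allows G418 selection of stably transfected mammalian cells. An f1 origin is also present, which permits single-stranded DNA production. The short fragments annotated as large T antigen, ble and bGH poly(A) appear to be partial matches within backbone sequence rather than functional elements.

The stated purpose is to visualise the subcellular localisation of RIPK1 in live mammalian cells through the fluorescence of the fusion protein. The associated study concerns the regulation of necroptosis.
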