Addgene plasmid #78846: pEGFP-N2-RIPK1
Purpose: To detect localization of RIPK1 protein in live mammalian cells
Depositing lab: Jaewhan Song. Depositing organization: Yonsei University. Publication: CHIP controls necroptosis through ubiquitylation- and lysosome-dependent degradation of RIPK3. Seo J, Lee EW, Sung H, Seong D, Dondelinger Y, Shin J, Jeong M, Lee HK, Kim JH, Han SY, Lee C, Seong JK, Vandenabeele P, Song J. Nat Cell Biol. 2016 Mar;18(3):291-302. doi: 10.1038/ncb3314. Epub 2016 Feb 22. PubMed 26900751.
Backbone
  Vector backbone: pEGFP-N2
  Vector type: Mammalian Expression
Growth in bacteria
  Bacterial resistance: Kanamycin, 50 μg/mL
  Growth temperature: 37°C
  Growth strain: DH5alpha
  Copy number: High Copy
Gene/Insert
  Gene/Insert name: RIPK1
  Species: H. sapiens (human)
  Entrez Gene: RIPK1 (a.k.a. AIEFL, IMD57, RIP, RIP-1, RIP1)
  Promoter: CMV
  Tag / fusion protein: GFP (C terminal on backbone)
  Cloning method: Restriction Enzyme; 5′ cloning site unknown (unknown if destroyed); 3′ cloning site unknown (unknown if destroyed)
  Sequencing primers: 5′ CMV-F; 3′ EGFP-N
Terms and licenses: Academic/Nonprofit Terms; Industry Terms: Not Available to Industry
How to cite: pEGFP-N2-RIPK1 was a gift from Jaewhan Song (Addgene plasmid # 78846 ; http://n2t.net/addgene:78846 ; RRID:Addgene_78846)
