>Addgene plasmid #78846 | pEGFP-N2-RIPK1 | addgene partial sequence | sequence record 149855 | CMV-F 5'-CGCAAATGGGCGGTAGGCGTG-3'
CGACTGGTTAGTGACCGTCAGATCCGCTAGCGCTACCGGACTCAGATCTCGAGAATGCAACCAGACATGT
CCTTGAATGTCATTAAGATGAAATCCAGTGACTTCCTGGAGAGTGCAGAACTGGACAGCGGAGGCTTTGG
GAAGGTGTCTCTGTGTTTCCACAGAACCCAGGGACTCATGATCATGAAAACAGTGTACAAGGGGCCCAAC
TGCATTGAGCACAACGAGGCCCTCTTGGAGGAGGCGAAGATGATGAACAGACTGAGACACAGCCGGGTGG
TGAAGCTCCTGGGCGTCATCATAGAGGAAGGGAAGTACTCCCTGGTGATGGAGTACATGGAGAAGGGCAA
CCTGATGCACGTGCTGAAAGCCGAGATGAGTACTCCGCTTTCTGTAAAAGGAAGGATAATTTTGGAAATC
ATTGAAGGAATGTGCTACTTACATGGAAAAGGCGTGATACACAAGGACCTGAAGCCTGAAAATATCCTTG
TTGATAATGACTTCCACATTAAGATCGCAGACCTCGGCCTTGCCTCCTTTAAGATGTGGAGCAAACTGAA
TAATGAAGAGCACAATGAGCTGAGGGAAGTGGACGGCACCGCTAAGAAGAATGGCGGCACCCTCTACTAC
ATGGCGCCCGAGCACCTGAATGACGTCAACGCAAAGCCCACAGAGAAGTCGGATGTGTACAGCTTTGCTG
TAGTACTCTGGGCGATATTTGCAAATAAGGAGCCATATGAAAATGCTATCTGTGAGCAGCAGTTGATAAT
GTGCATAAAATCTGGGAACAGGCCAGATGTGGATGACATCACTGAGTACTGCCCAAGAGAAATTATCAGT
CTCATGAAGC
