>Addgene plasmid #78846 | pEGFP-N2-RIPK1 | addgene partial sequence | sequence record 149858 | EGFP-N 5'-CGTCGCCGTCCAGCTCGACCAG-3'
CGCCCTTGCTCACCATGGTGGCGACCGGCCGGTGGATCCCGGGCCCGCGGTACCGTCGACTGCAGAATTC
GTTCTGGCTGACGTAAATCAAGCTGCTCAGAAGGTCGATCCTGGAACACTGGTGGAGCGCCTGGGCCAGC
TTCCCCACCGTGGCTCCCTTTATGCCTTCCCTCATCACCCACTTTTGGAGCATCTGGTAAACCTTTTCTT
TCAGTCCATCTCGCTCATAGTCATGGTCAATTTCATCAATCTGAGACTGTGTGAAGCCCAGTTTACGGGC
ACAGTTTTTCCAGTGCTTTCCCAGATTTTCCCTGATTGGGTCCAGGTGTTTATCCGTCAGACTAGTGGTA
TTATCAAAGATAGCTTGGTACTTAGCAGCTGGCTCTTCTTTGAAGTTCGTATTTGTGCTGTCTAGTAGTG
ATGAACTCGTCCCACCAATCTCCATATAATTGTAGGCTCCAATCTGAATGCCAGTACTATTGTATATGGT
ATATTTTATAGATTCATCTGTTGGTGGCAAGGAGCTGAATGGCATGGTGGGTGTATTTCCTAGATAGTTG
GTCTCAGGCACTGGGATATTATGCAGACTAGGCATATGACTTGGAATTGGCCTGTACCAAACTCTGGGAC
CTGCTGTTCCTGGATCCAGTGGTCTTGTTCCAAAGCCATGTGAGCTATATAATCCATTGTTCTGATACAG
TACTTGAGGTTGGCTGGTGAGCCCTGAGGGCTGGTGCACTGCATTACCATGACTGGCTGCACTGGAATAA
GCAGTGCCTTTTCCCTCTGTATTCTGAAAATTCTCGTAAGGTCTTTGCTGTGCAAAAGGGTCATGGGAGA
CCCTGCGTCTCCTTTCCTCCTCTCTGTTGTAAGCCACATTCTGTCTGGGC
